Addgene plasmid #209508: EC70134
Purpose: Cloning protospacers for Cas12a editing
Depositing lab: Wendy Harwood & Cristobal Uauy. Publication: An optimised CRISPR Cas9 and Cas12a mutagenesis toolkit for Barley and Wheat. Lawrenson T, Clarke M, Kirby R, Forner M, Steuernagel B, Brown JKM, Harwood W. Plant Methods. 2024 Aug 13;20(1):123. doi: 10.1186/s13007-024-01234-y. PubMed 39138524.
Backbone
  Vector backbone: Unknown
  Vector type: CRISPR
  Selectable markers: LacZ
Growth in bacteria
  Bacterial resistance: Ampicillin, 100 μg/mL
  Growth temperature: 37°C
  Growth strain: DH5alpha
  Copy number: High Copy
Gene/Insert
  Gene/Insert name: Cas12a-tRNA-DR-DR
  Species: Lachnospiraceae bacterium
  Promoter: TaU6
  Cloning method: Restriction Enzyme; 5′ cloning site unknown (unknown if destroyed)
Terms and licenses: Academic/Nonprofit Terms; Industry Terms: Not Available to Industry
Depositor comments: GoldeGate level 1 position 4
How to cite: EC70134 was a gift from Wendy Harwood & Cristobal Uauy (Addgene plasmid # 209508 ; http://n2t.net/addgene:209508 ; RRID:Addgene_209508)
