[The description below was written by a language model from this plasmid's Addgene catalogue record and pLannotate feature annotations shown in this document.]
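Description:
EC70134 is a small (about 3.5 kb) high-copy E. coli cloning plasmid from a Golden Gate-based CRISPR toolkit developed for mutagenesis in barley and wheat. It serves as the acceptor into which protospacers are cloned to build guide RNA units for Cas12a editing. The depositor describes it as a Golden Gate level 1, position 4 module, meaning the finished guide cassette is intended to be assembled at a defined slot alongside other transcription units in a higher-level construct. The record lists the backbone as unknown. The feature table shows a pUC-type ColE1/pMB1 origin and an ampicillin resistance gene (β-lactamase with its own promoter) for propagation and selection. It also shows short remnants of M13 origin, bom, RSF origin and lacI sequences, which are common backbone carry-over.

The insert is named Cas12a-tRNA-DR-DR, is attributed to Lachnospiraceae bacterium, and is recorded as driven by the wheat TaU6 promoter, a Pol III promoter suited to small RNA expression in cereals. The TaU6 promoter and the direct repeats are not annotated in the feature table, although an unannotated stretch lies upstream of the annotated tRNA. Despite the insert name, no Cas12a coding sequence is annotated, and the plasmid is too small to hold one, so the name evidently refers to the Cas12a guide architecture rather than the nuclease. Downstream of the tRNA sits a lac promoter/operator with a CAP site, a pUC multiple cloning site and a lacZα fragment. Together with LacZ being listed as the selectable marker, this suggests a blue/white dropout cassette, presumably placed between the two direct repeats and replaced when a protospacer is inserted. The tRNA would allow processing of the transcript by endogenous plant tRNA-processing enzymes, while Cas12a processes its own direct repeats.
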