Features (pLannotate 1.2.2; 16 found; start..end, strand, type, name):
      3..134     -  rep_origin     M13 ori (fragment): M13 bacteriophage origin of replication; arrow indicates direction of (+) strand synthesis
    155..311     -  CDS            lacZα (fragment): LacZα fragment of β-galactosidase; lacZ fragment
    320..338     +  promoter       T7 promoter: promoter for bacteriophage T7 RNA polymerase
    751..821     +  ncRNA          tRNA: Accession: RF00005 - tRNA
    850..892     +  CDS            lacI (fragment): lac repressor; lacI; The lac repressor binds to the lac operator to inhibit transcription in E. coli. This inhibition can be relieved by adding lactose or isopropyl-β-D-thiogalactopyranoside (IPTG).
    905..926     +  protein_bind   CAP binding site: CAP binding activates transcription in the presence of cAMP. E. coli catabolite activator protein
    941..971     +  promoter       lac promoter: promoter for the E. coli lac operon
    979..995     +  protein_bind   lac operator: The lac repressor binds to the lac operator to inhibit transcription in E. coli. This inhibition can be relieved by adding lactose or isopropyl-β-D-thiogalactopyranoside (IPTG). lac repressor encoded by lacI
   1032..1088    -  misc_feature   MCS: pUC18/19 multiple cloning site
   1085..1242    +  CDS            lacZα (fragment): LacZα fragment of β-galactosidase; lacZ fragment
   1248..1347    -  misc_feature   bom (fragment): basis of mobility region from pBR322
   1501..1548    -  CDS            lacI (fragment): lac repressor; lacI; The lac repressor binds to the lac operator to inhibit transcription in E. coli. This inhibition can be relieved by adding lactose or isopropyl-β-D-thiogalactopyranoside (IPTG).
   1585..1625    -  rep_origin     RSF ori (fragment): Plasmids containing the RSF 1030 origin of replication can be propagated in E. coli cells that contain additional plasmids with compatible origins.
   1703..2291    -  rep_origin     ori: high-copy-number ColE1/pMB1/pBR322/pUC origin of replication
   2462..3322    -  CDS            AmpR: β-lactamase; bla; confers resistance to ampicillin, carbenicillin, and related antibiotics
   3323..3427    -  promoter       AmpR promoter: bla
>Addgene plasmid #209508 | EC70134 | addgene full sequence | sequence record 413832 | Addgene NGS Result
CTAAATTGTAAGCGTTAATATTTTGTTAAAATTCGCGTTAAATTTTTGTTAAATCAGCTCATTTTTTAAC
CAATAGGCCGAAATCGGCAAAATCCCTTATAAATCAAAAGAATAGACCGAGATAGGGTTGAGTGGCCGCT
ACAGGGCGCTCCCATTCGCCATTCAGGCTGCGCAACTGTTGGGAAGGGCGTTTCGGTGCGGGCCTCTTCG
CTATTACGCCAGCTGGCGAAAGGGGGATGTGCTGCAAGGCGATTAAGTTGGGTAACGCCAGGGTTTTCCC
AGTCACGACGTTGTAAAACGACGGCCAGTGAGCGCGACGTAATACGACTCACTATAGGGCGAATTGGCGG
AAGGCCGTCAAGGCCGCATCGCATTCTGTGAAGACAATTACGACCAAGCCCGTTATTCTGACAGTTCTGG
TGCTCAACACATTTATATTTATCAAGGAGCACATTGTTACTCACTGCTAGGAGGGAATCGAACTAGGAAT
ATTGATCAGAGGAACTACGAGAGAGCTGAAGATAACTGCCCTCTAGCTCTCACTGATCTGGGTCGCATAG
TGAGATGCAGCCCACGTGAGTTCAGCAACGGTCTAGCGCTGGGCTTTTAGGCCCGCATGATCGGGCTTTT
GTCGGGTGGTCGACGTGTTCACGATTGGGGAGAGCAACGCAGCAGTTCCTCTTAGTTTAGTCCCACCTCG
CCTGTCCAGCAGAGTTCTGACCGGTTTATAAACTCGCTTGCTGCATCAGACTTGCCAGTGGTCTAGTGGT
AGAATAGTACCCTGCCACGGTACAGACCCGGGTTCGATTCCCGGCTGGAAATAATTTCTACTAAGTGTAG
ATTGAGACCGCAGCTGGCACGACAGGTTTGCCGACTGGAAAGCGGGCAGTGAGCGCAACGCAATTAATGT
GAGTTAGCTCACTCATTAGGCACCCCAGGCTTTACACTTTATGCTTCCGGCTCGTATGTTGTGTGGAATT
GTGAGCGGATAACAATTTCACACAGGAAACAGCTATGACCATGATTACGCCAAGCTTGCATGCCTGCAGG
TCGACTCTAGAGGATCCCCGGGTACCGAGCTCGAATTCACTGGCCGTCGTTTTACAACGTCGTGACTGGG
AAAACCCTGGCGTTACCCAACTTAATCGCCTTGCAGCACATCCCCCTTTCGCCAGCTGGCGTAATAGCGA
AGAGGCCCGCACCGATCGCCCTTCCCAACAGTTGCGCAGCCTGAATGGCGAATGGCGCCTGATGCGGTAT
TTTCTCCTTACGCATCTGTGCGGTATTTCACACCGCATATGGTGCACTCTCAGTACAATCTGCTCTGATG
CCGCATAGTTAAGCCAGCCCCGACACCCGCCAACACCCGCTGACGCGCCCTGACGGGCTTGTCTGCTCCC
GGCATCCGCTTACAGACAAGCTGTGACGGTCTCATAATTTCTACTAAGTGTAGATTTTTTTCAGATTGTC
TTCCTGGCCTGGGCCTCATGGGCCTTCCGCTCACTGCCCGCTTTCCAGTCGGGAAACCTGTCGTGCCAGC
TGCATTAACATGGTCATAGCTGTTTCCTTGCGTATTGGGCGCTCTCCGCTTCCTCGCTCACTGACTCGCT
GCGCTCGGTCGTTCGGGTAAAGCCTGGGGTGCCTAATGAGCAAAAGGCCAGCAAAAGGCCAGGAACCGTA
AAAAGGCCGCGTTGCTGGCGTTTTTCCATAGGCTCCGCCCCCCTGACGAGCATCACAAAAATCGACGCTC
AAGTCAGAGGTGGCGAAACCCGACAGGACTATAAAGATACCAGGCGTTTCCCCCTGGAAGCTCCCTCGTG
CGCTCTCCTGTTCCGACCCTGCCGCTTACCGGATACCTGTCCGCCTTTCTCCCTTCGGGAAGCGTGGCGC
TTTCTCATAGCTCACGCTGTAGGTATCTCAGTTCGGTGTAGGTCGTTCGCTCCAAGCTGGGCTGTGTGCA
CGAACCCCCCGTTCAGCCCGACCGCTGCGCCTTATCCGGTAACTATCGTCTTGAGTCCAACCCGGTAAGA
CACGACTTATCGCCACTGGCAGCAGCCACTGGTAACAGGATTAGCAGAGCGAGGTATGTAGGCGGTGCTA
CAGAGTTCTTGAAGTGGTGGCCTAACTACGGCTACACTAGAAGAACAGTATTTGGTATCTGCGCTCTGCT
GAAGCCAGTTACCTTCGGAAAAAGAGTTGGTAGCTCTTGATCCGGCAAACAAACCACCGCTGGTAGCGGT
GGTTTTTTTGTTTGCAAGCAGCAGATTACGCGCAGAAAAAAAGGATCTCAAGAAGATCCTTTGATCTTTT
CTACGGGGTCTGACGCTCAGTGGAACGAAAACTCACGTTAAGGGATTTTGGTCATGAGATTATCAAAAAG
GATCTTCACCTAGATCCTTTTAAATTAAAAATGAAGTTTTAAATCAATCTAAAGTATATATGAGTAAACT
TGGTCTGACAGTTACCAATGCTTAATCAGTGAGGCACCTATCTCAGCGATCTGTCTATTTCGTTCATCCA
TAGTTGCCTGACTCCCCGTCGTGTAGATAACTACGATACGGGAGGGCTTACCATCTGGCCCCAGTGCTGC
AATGATACCGCGAGAACCACGCTCACCGGCTCCAGATTTATCAGCAATAAACCAGCCAGCCGGAAGGGCC
GAGCGCAGAAGTGGTCCTGCAACTTTATCCGCCTCCATCCAGTCTATTAATTGTTGCCGGGAAGCTAGAG
TAAGTAGTTCGCCAGTTAATAGTTTGCGCAACGTTGTTGCCATTGCTACAGGCATCGTGGTGTCACGCTC
GTCGTTTGGTATGGCTTCATTCAGCTCCGGTTCCCAACGATCAAGGCGAGTTACATGATCCCCCATGTTG
TGCAAAAAAGCGGTTAGCTCCTTCGGTCCTCCGATCGTTGTCAGAAGTAAGTTGGCCGCAGTGTTATCAC
TCATGGTTATGGCAGCACTGCATAATTCTCTTACTGTCATGCCATCCGTAAGATGCTTTTCTGTGACTGG
TGAGTACTCAACCAAGTCATTCTGAGAATAGTGTATGCGGCGACCGAGTTGCTCTTGCCCGGCGTCAATA
CGGGATAATACCGCGCCACATAGCAGAACTTTAAAAGTGCTCATCATTGGAAAACGTTCTTCGGGGCGAA
AACTCTCAAGGATCTTACCGCTGTTGAGATCCAGTTCGATGTAACCCACTCGTGCACCCAACTGATCTTC
AGCATCTTTTACTTTCACCAGCGTTTCTGGGTGAGCAAAAACAGGAAGGCAAAATGCCGCAAAAAAGGGA
ATAAGGGCGACACGGAAATGTTGAATACTCATACTCTTCCTTTTTCAATATTATTGAAGCATTTATCAGG
GTTATTGTCTCATGAGCGGATACATATTTGAATGTATTTAGAAAAATAAACAAATAGGGGTTCCGCGCAC
ATTTCCCCGAAAAGTGCCAC
